Addgene plasmid #135367: nSaCas9 D126 miniABEMax V82G
Purpose: Expression of nSaCas9 intradomain insertion of single evolved TadA monomer (V82G) at the specified position (D126 )
Depositing lab: Alex Hewitt. Depositing organization: University of Tasmania. Publication: Engineering domain-inlaid SaCas9 adenine base editors with reduced RNA off-targets and increased on-target DNA editing. Nguyen Tran MT, Mohd Khalid MKN, Wang Q, Walker JKR, Lidgerwood GE, Dilworth KL, Lisowski L, Pebay A, Hewitt AW. Nat Commun. 2020 Sep 25;11(1):4871. doi: 10.1038/s41467-020-18715-y. PubMed 32978399.
Backbone
  Vector backbone: pcDNA3.1(+)
  Vector type: Mammalian Expression, CRISPR
  Selectable markers: Blasticidin
Growth in bacteria
  Bacterial resistance: Ampicillin, 100 μg/mL
  Growth temperature: 30°C
  Growth strain: NEB Stable
  Copy number: High Copy
Gene/Insert
  Gene/Insert name: nSaCas9 D126 miniABEMax V82G
  Species: Synthetic
  Mutation: (V82G)
  Cloning method: Restriction Enzyme; 5′ cloning site Unknown (unknown if destroyed)
Terms and licenses: Academic/Nonprofit Terms; Industry Terms: Not Available to Industry
How to cite: nSaCas9 D126 miniABEMax V82G was a gift from Alex Hewitt (Addgene plasmid # 135367 ; http://n2t.net/addgene:135367 ; RRID:Addgene_135367)
