[The description below was written by a language model from this plasmid's Addgene catalogue record and pLannotate feature annotations shown in this document.]
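Description:
nSaCas9 D126 miniABEMax V82G is a mammalian expression plasmid built on the pcDNA3.1(+) backbone that encodes a domain-inlaid adenine base editor. A single evolved TadA adenosine deaminase monomer carrying the V82G substitution is inserted within a Staphylococcus aureus Cas9 nickase at position D126, rather than being fused to the protein's terminus. The synthetic open reading frame lies downstream of the human CMV immediate-early enhancer and promoter, with a T7 promoter just upstream of the coding sequence. The automated annotation labels the whole roughly 3.9 kb coding region simply as S. aureus Cas9 and does not resolve the embedded TadA segment, linkers or any localisation signals, so these details rest on the catalogue description. A blasticidin S deaminase (BSD) coding sequence sits shortly after the editor and before the bovine growth hormone polyadenylation signal. This suggests it is expressed from the same CMV transcript, although the element linking the two reading frames is not annotated.

The rest of the plasmid is standard pcDNA3.1 architecture. It includes an f1 origin, an SV40 early promoter driving a neomycin phosphotransferase gene with an SV40 polyadenylation signal, a high-copy ColE1/pUC-type origin, and the β-lactamase gene for ampicillin selection in E. coli. Blasticidin is the only listed mammalian selection marker, even though the neo cassette is also present in the sequence. No guide RNA expression cassette is annotated, so the guide presumably has to be supplied separately. The construct is used to express this editor in mammalian cells for A-to-G base editing. It belongs to work on inlaid SaCas9 editors designed to reduce RNA off-target deamination and increase on-target DNA editing.
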