Features (pLannotate 1.2.2; 21 found; start..end, strand, type, name):
     46..425     +  enhancer       CMV enhancer: human cytomegalovirus immediate early enhancer
    426..629     +  promoter       CMV promoter: human cytomegalovirus (CMV) immediate early promoter
    625..658     +  LTR            5' LTR (truncated) (fragment): truncated 5' long terminal repeat (LTR) from HIV-1
    674..692     +  promoter       T7 promoter: promoter for bacteriophage T7 RNA polymerase
    718..4569    +  CDS            cas9: CAS9_STAAU - Experimental evidence at protein level: Swiss-Prot protein existence level 1. CRISPR (clustered regularly interspaced short palindromic repeat) is an adaptive immune system that provides protection against mobile genetic elements (viruses, transposable elements and conjugative plasmids). CRISPR clusters contain spacers, sequences complementary to antecedent mobile elements, and target invading nucleic acids. CRISPR clusters are transcribed and processed into CRISPR RNA (crRNA). In type II CRISPR systems correct processing of pre-crRNA requires a trans- encoded small RNA (tracrRNA)
   4720..5118    +  CDS            BSD: blasticidin S deaminase; Aspergillus terreus BSD; confers resistance to blasticidin
   5195..5419    +  polyA_signal   bGH poly(A) signal: bovine growth hormone polyadenylation signal
   5423..5444    +  promoter       SV40 promoter (fragment): SV40 enhancer and early promoter
   5465..5893    +  rep_origin     f1 ori (sequence partly withheld): f1 bacteriophage origin of replication; arrow indicates direction of (+) strand synthesis
   5907..6236    +  promoter       SV40 promoter: SV40 enhancer and early promoter
   6303..7094    +  CDS            neo: KKA2_KLEPN - Also known as kan, nptII. Experimental evidence at protein level: Swiss-Prot protein existence level 1. Resistance to kanamycin, neomycin, paromomycin, ribostamycin, butirosin and gentamicin B. From Klebsiella pneumoniae.
   7118..7276    +  CDS            ble (fragment): BLE_KLEPN - Experimental evidence at protein level: Swiss-Prot protein existence level 1. Binding protein with a strong affinity to the bleomycin family of antibiotics. Binds to CL990; an antimitotic-antibiotic compound. From Klebsiella pneumoniae.
   7271..7392    +  polyA_signal   SV40 poly(A) signal: SV40 polyadenylation signal
   7465..7481    -  protein_bind   lac operator: The lac repressor binds to the lac operator to inhibit transcription in E. coli. This inhibition can be relieved by adding lactose or isopropyl-β-D-thiogalactopyranoside (IPTG). lac repressor encoded by lacI
   7489..7519    -  promoter       lac promoter: promoter for the E. coli lac operon
   7534..7555    -  protein_bind   CAP binding site: CAP binding activates transcription in the presence of cAMP. E. coli catabolite activator protein
   7568..7660    -  CDS            lacI (fragment): lac repressor; lacI; The lac repressor binds to the lac operator to inhibit transcription in E. coli. This inhibition can be relieved by adding lactose or isopropyl-β-D-thiogalactopyranoside (IPTG).
   7843..8431    -  rep_origin     ori: high-copy-number ColE1/pMB1/pBR322/pUC origin of replication
   8602..9462    -  CDS            AmpR: β-lactamase; bla; confers resistance to ampicillin, carbenicillin, and related antibiotics
   9463..9567    -  promoter       AmpR promoter: bla
   9626..9678    -  misc_feature   bom (fragment): basis of mobility region from pBR322
>Addgene plasmid #135367 | nSaCas9 D126 miniABEMax V82G | addgene full sequence | sequence record 267796 | Addgene NGS Result
GGCGTTTTGCGCTGCTTCGCGATGTACGGGCCAGATATACGCGTTGACATTGATTATTGACTAGTTATTA
ATAGTAATCAATTACGGGGTCATTAGTTCATAGCCCATATATGGAGTTCCGCGTTACATAACTTACGGTA
AATGGCCCGCCTGGCTGACCGCCCAACGACCCCCGCCCATTGACGTCAATAATGACGTATGTTCCCATAG
TAACGCCAATAGGGACTTTCCATTGACGTCAATGGGTGGAGTATTTACGGTAAACTGCCCACTTGGCAGT
ACATCAAGTGTATCATATGCCAAGTACGCCCCCTATTGACGTCAATGACGGTAAATGGCCCGCCTGGCAT
TATGCCCAGTACATGACCTTATGGGACTTTCCTACTTGGCAGTACATCTACGTATTAGTCATCGCTATTA
CCATGGTGATGCGGTTTTGGCAGTACATCAATGGGCGTGGATAGCGGTTTGACTCACGGGGATTTCCAAG
TCTCCACCCCATTGACGTCAATGGGAGTTTGTTTTGGCACCAAAATCAACGGGACTTTCCAAAATGTCGT
AACAACTCCGCCCCATTGACGCAAATGGGCGGTAGGCGTGTACGGTGGGAGGTCTATATAAGCAGAGCTC
TCTGGCTAACTAGAGAACCCACTGCTTACTGGCTTATCGAAATTAATACGACTCACTATAGGGAGACCCA
AGCTGGCTAGCGCCACCATGAAGCGAAATTACATTCTGGGGCTGGCCATTGGCATTACATCAGTGGGCTA
TGGCATCATTGACTACGAGACAAGGGACGTGATCGACGCCGGCGTGAGACTGTTCAAGGAGGCCAACGTG
GAGAACAATGAGGGCCGGAGATCCAAGAGGGGAGCAAGGCGCCTGAAGCGGAGAAGGCGCCACAGAATCC
AGAGAGTGAAGAAGCTGCTGTTCGATTACAACCTGCTGACCGACCACTCCGAGCTGTCTGGCATCAATCC
TTATGAGGCCAGAGTGAAGGGCCTGTCCCAGAAGCTGTCTGAGGAGGAGTTTAGCGCCGCCCTGCTGCAC
CTGGCAAAGAGGAGAGGCGTGCACAACGTGAATGAGGTGGAGGAGCCGAAGAAGAAACGTAAGGTGGGTA
GCAGCGGTAGCCCGAAAAAGAAGCGCAAAGTGGGCAGCGACGCGCTGGACGATTTCGATCTGGACATGCT
GGGCAGCGATGCGCTGGATGATTTCGGCGGTGGCAGCTCTGAGGTGGAGTTTTCCCACGAGTACTGGATG
AGACATGCCCTGACCCTGGCCAAGAGGGCACGCGATGAGAGGGAGGTGCCTGTGGGAGCCGTGCTGGTGC
TGAACAATAGAGTGATCGGCGAGGGCTGGAACAGAGCCATCGGCCTGCACGACCCAACAGCCCATGCCGA
AATTATGGCCCTGAGACAGGGCGGCCTGGTCATGCAGAACTACAGACTGATTGACGCCACCCTGTACGGC
ACATTCGAGCCTTGCGTGATGTGCGCCGGCGCCATGATCCACTCTAGGATCGGCCGCGTGGTGTTTGGCG
TGAGGAACGCAAAAACCGGCGCCGCAGGCTCCCTGATGGACGTGCTGCACTACCCCGGCATGAATCACCG
CGTCGAAATTACCGAGGGAATCCTGGCAGATGAATGTGCCGCCCTGCTGTGCTATTTCTTTCGGATGCCT
AGACAGGTGTTCAATGCTCAGAAGAAGGCCCAGAGCTCCACCGACGGCGGTAGCGGCGGTAGCGGTGGTA
GCGGCGGCAGCGGTGGTAGCGGTGGCAGCGGTGGTGAGGACACCGGCAACGAGCTGTCCACAAAGGAGCA
GATCAGCCGCAATTCCAAGGCCCTGGAGGAGAAGTATGTGGCCGAGCTGCAGCTGGAGCGGCTGAAGAAG
GATGGCGAGGTGAGGGGCTCCATCAATCGCTTCAAGACCTCTGACTACGTGAAGGAGGCCAAGCAGCTGC
TGAAGGTGCAGAAGGCCTACCACCAGCTGGATCAGTCCTTTATCGATACATATATCGACCTGCTGGAGAC
AAGGCGCACATACTATGAGGGACCAGGAGAGGGCTCTCCCTTCGGCTGGAAGGACATCAAGGAGTGGTAC
GAGATGCTGATGGGCCACTGCACCTATTTTCCAGAGGAGCTGAGAAGCGTGAAGTACGCCTATAACGCCG
ATCTGTACAACGCCCTGAATGACCTGAACAACCTGGTCATCACCAGGGATGAGAACGAGAAGCTGGAGTA
CTATGAGAAGTTCCAGATCATCGAGAACGTGTTCAAGCAGAAGAAGAAGCCTACACTGAAGCAGATCGCC
AAGGAGATCCTGGTGAACGAGGAGGACATCAAGGGCTACCGCGTGACCTCCACAGGCAAGCCAGAGTTCA
CCAATCTGAAGGTGTATCACGATATCAAGGACATCACAGCCCGGAAGGAGATCATCGAGAACGCCGAGCT
GCTGGATCAGATCGCCAAGATCCTGACCATCTATCAGAGCTCCGAGGACATCCAGGAGGAGCTGACCAAC
CTGAATAGCGAGCTGACACAGGAGGAGATCGAGCAGATCAGCAATCTGAAGGGCTACACCGGCACACACA
ACCTGAGCCTGAAGGCCATCAATCTGATCCTGGATGAGCTGTGGCACACAAACGACAATCAGATCGCCAT
CTTTAACCGGCTGAAGCTGGTGCCAAAGAAGGTGGACCTGTCCCAGCAGAAGGAGATCCCAACCACACTG
GTGGACGATTTCATCCTGTCTCCCGTGGTGAAGCGGAGCTTCATCCAGAGCATCAAAGTGATCAACGCCA
TCATCAAGAAGTACGGCCTGCCCAATGATATCATCATCGAGCTGGCCAGGGAGAAGAACTCCAAGGACGC
CCAGAAGATGATCAATGAGATGCAGAAGAGGAACCGCCAGACCAATGAGCGGATCGAGGAGATCATCAGA
ACCACAGGCAAGGAGAACGCCAAGTACCTGATCGAGAAGATCAAGCTGCACGATATGCAGGAGGGCAAGT
GTCTGTATTCTCTGGAGGCCATCCCTCTGGAGGACCTGCTGAACAATCCATTCAACTACGAGGTGGATCA
CATCATCCCCCGGAGCGTGAGCTTCGACAATTCTTTTAACAATAAGGTGCTGGTGAAGCAGGAGGAGAAC
AGCAAGAAGGGCAATAGGACCCCTTTCCAGTACCTGTCTAGCTCCGATTCTAAGATCAGCTACGAGACAT
TCAAGAAGCACATCCTGAATCTGGCCAAGGGCAAGGGCCGCATCAGCAAGACCAAGAAGGAGTACCTGCT
GGAGGAGCGGGACATCAACAGATTCTCCGTGCAGAAGGACTTCATCAACCGGAATCTGGTGGACACCAGA
TACGCCACACGCGGCCTGATGAATCTGCTGCGGTCTTATTTCAGAGTGAACAATCTGGATGTGAAGGTGA
AGAGCATCAACGGCGGCTTCACCTCCTTTCTGCGGAGAAAGTGGAAGTTTAAGAAGGAGCGCAACAAGGG
CTATAAGCACCACGCCGAGGATGCCCTGATCATCGCCAATGCCGACTTCATCTTTAAGGAGTGGAAGAAG
CTGGACAAGGCCAAGAAAGTGATGGAGAACCAGATGTTCGAGGAGAAGCAGGCCGAGAGCATGCCCGAGA
TCGAGACAGAGCAGGAGTACAAGGAGATTTTCATCACACCTCACCAGATCAAGCACATCAAGGACTTCAA
GGACTACAAGTATTCTCACAGGGTGGATAAGAAGCCCAACCGCGAGCTGATCAATGACACCCTGTATAGC
ACACGGAAGGACGATAAGGGCAATACCCTGATCGTGAACAATCTGAACGGCCTGTACGACAAGGATAATG
ACAAGCTGAAGAAGCTGATCAACAAGTCTCCCGAGAAGCTGCTGATGTACCACCACGATCCTCAGACATA
TCAGAAGCTGAAGCTGATCATGGAGCAGTACGGCGACGAGAAGAACCCACTGTATAAGTACTATGAGGAG
ACAGGCAACTACCTGACAAAGTATAGCAAGAAGGATAATGGCCCCGTGATCAAGAAGATCAAGTACTATG
GCAACAAGCTGAATGCCCACCTGGACATCACCGACGATTACCCTAACTCTCGCAATAAGGTGGTGAAGCT
GAGCCTGAAGCCATACCGGTTCGACGTGTACCTGGACAACGGCGTGTATAAGTTTGTGACAGTGAAGAAT
CTGGATGTGATCAAGAAGGAGAACTACTATGAGGTGAACAGCAAGTGCTACGAGGAGGCCAAGAAGCTGA
AGAAGATCAGCAACCAGGCCGAGTTCATCGCCTCTTTTTACAACAATGACCTGATCAAGATCAATGGCGA
GCTGTATAGAGTGATCGGCGTGAACAATGATCTGCTGAACAGAATCGAAGTGAATATGATCGACATCACC
TACAGGGAGTATCTGGAGAACATGAATGATAAGAGGCCCCCTCGCATCATCAAGACCATCGCCTCTAAGA
CACAGAGCATCAAGAAGTACAGCACAGACATCCTGGGGAACCTGTATGAAGTCAAGAGCAAGAAACATCC
TCAGATTATCAAGAAAGGCTCTGGTGGTTCTAAGCGACCTGCCGCCACAAAGAAGGCTGGACAGGCTAAG
AAGAAGAAAGATTACAAAGACGATGACGATAAGGGATCCGGCGCAACAAACTTCTCTCTGCTGAAACAAG
CCGGAGATGTCGAAGAGAATCCTGGACCGATGGCCAAGCCTTTGTCTCAAGAAGAATCCACCCTCATTGA
AAGAGCAACGGCTACAATCAACAGCATCCCCATCTCTGAAGACTACAGCGTCGCCAGCGCAGCTCTCTCT
AGCGACGGCCGCATCTTCACTGGTGTCAATGTATATCATTTTACTGGGGGACCTTGTGCAGAACTCGTGG
TGCTGGGCACTGCTGCTGCTGCGGCAGCTGGCAACCTGACTTGTATCGTCGCGATCGGAAATGAGAACAG
GGGCATCTTGAGCCCCTGCGGACGGTGCCGACAGGTGCTTCTCGATCTGCATCCTGGGATCAAAGCCATA
GTGAAGGACAGTGATGGACAGCCGACGGCAGTTGGGATTCGTGAATTGCTGCCCTCTGGTTATGTGTGGG
AGGGCTAAGAATTCTGCAGATATCCAGCACAGTGGCGGCCGCTCGAGTCTAGAGGGCCCGTTTAAACCCG
CTGATCAGCCTCGACTGTGCCTTCTAGTTGCCAGCCATCTGTTGTTTGCCCCTCCCCCGTGCCTTCCTTG
ACCCTGGAAGGTGCCACTCCCACTGTCCTTTCCTAATAAAATGAGGAAATTGCATCGCATTGTCTGAGTA
GGTGTCATTCTATTCTGGGGGGTGGGGTGGGGCAGGACAGCAAGGGGGAGGATTGGGAAGACAATAGCAG
GCATGCTGGGGATGCGGTGGGCTCTATGGCTTCTGAGGCGGAAAGAACCAGCTGGGGCTCTAGGGGGTAT
CCCC
[124 nt withheld, positions 5465-5588]
C
[91 nt withheld, positions 5590-5680]
A
[49 nt withheld, positions 5682-5730]
CCTTTGACGTTGGAGTCCACGTTCTTT
[37 nt withheld, positions 5758-5794]
ACCCTATCTCGGTCTATTCTTTTGATTTATAAGGGATTTTGCCGATTTCGGCCTATTGGTTAAAAAATGA
GCTGATTTAACAAAAATTTAACGCGAATTAATTCTGTGGAATGTGTGTCAGTTAGGGTGTGGAAAGTCCC
CAGGCTCCCCAGCAGGCAGAAGTATGCAAAGCATGCATCTCAATTAGTCAGCAACCAGGTGTGGAAAGTC
CCCAGGCTCCCCAGCAGGCAGAAGTATGCAAAGCATGCATCTCAATTAGTCAGCAACCATAGTCCCGCCC
CTAACTCCGCCCATCCCGCCCCTAACTCCGCCCAGTTCCGCCCATTCTCCGCCCCATGGCTGACTAATTT
TTTTTATTTATGCAGAGGCCGAGGCCGCCTCTGCCTCTGAGCTATTCCAGAAGTAGTGAGGAGGCTTTTT
TGGAGGCCTAGGCTTTTGCAAAAAGCTCCCGGGAGCTTGTATATCCATTTTCGGATCTGATCAAGAGACA
GGATGAGGATCGTTTCGCATGATTGAACAAGATGGATTGCACGCAGGTTCTCCGGCCGCTTGGGTGGAGA
GGCTATTCGGCTATGACTGGGCACAACAGACAATCGGCTGCTCTGATGCCGCCGTGTTCCGGCTGTCAGC
GCAGGGGCGCCCGGTTCTTTTTGTCAAGACCGACCTGTCCGGTGCCCTGAATGAACTGCAGGACGAGGCA
GCGCGGCTATCGTGGCTGGCCACGACGGGCGTTCCTTGCGCAGCTGTGCTCGACGTTGTCACTGAAGCGG
GAAGGGACTGGCTGCTATTGGGCGAAGTGCCGGGGCAGGATCTCCTGTCATCTCACCTTGCTCCTGCCGA
GAAAGTATCCATCATGGCTGATGCAATGCGGCGGCTGCATACGCTTGATCCGGCTACCTGCCCATTCGAC
CACCAAGCGAAACATCGCATCGAGCGAGCACGTACTCGGATGGAAGCCGGTCTTGTCGATCAGGATGATC
TGGACGAAGAGCATCAGGGGCTCGCGCCAGCCGAACTGTTCGCCAGGCTCAAGGCGCGCATGCCCGACGG
CGAGGATCTCGTCGTGACCCATGGCGATGCCTGCTTGCCGAATATCATGGTGGAAAATGGCCGCTTTTCT
GGATTCATCGACTGTGGCCGGCTGGGTGTGGCGGACCGCTATCAGGACATAGCGTTGGCTACCCGTGATA
TTGCTGAAGAGCTTGGCGGCGAATGGGCTGACCGCTTCCTCGTGCTTTACGGTATCGCCGCTCCCGATTC
GCAGCGCATCGCCTTCTATCGCCTTCTTGACGAGTTCTTCTGAGCGGGACTCTGGGGTTCGAAATGACCG
ACCAAGCGACGCCCAACCTGCCATCACGAGATTTCGATTCCACCGCCGCCTTCTATGAAAGGTTGGGCTT
CGGAATCGTTTTCCGGGACGCCGGCTGGATGATCCTCCAGCGCGGGGATCTCATGCTGGAGTTCTTCGCC
CACCCCAACTTGTTTATTGCAGCTTATAATGGTTACAAATAAAGCAATAGCATCACAAATTTCACAAATA
AAGCATTTTTTTCACTGCATTCTAGTTGTGGTTTGTCCAAACTCATCAATGTATCTTATCATGTCTGTAT
ACCGTCGACCTCTAGCTAGAGCTTGGCGTAATCATGGTCATAGCTGTTTCCTGTGTGAAATTGTTATCCG
CTCACAATTCCACACAACATACGAGCCGGAAGCATAAAGTGTAAAGCCTGGGGTGCCTAATGAGTGAGCT
AACTCACATTAATTGCGTTGCGCTCACTGCCCGCTTTCCAGTCGGGAAACCTGTCGTGCCAGCTGCATTA
ATGAATCGGCCAACGCGCGGGGAGAGGCGGTTTGCGTATTGGGCGCTCTTCCGCTTCCTCGCTCACTGAC
TCGCTGCGCTCGGTCGTTCGGCTGCGGCGAGCGGTATCAGCTCACTCAAAGGCGGTAATACGGTTATCCA
CAGAATCAGGGGATAACGCAGGAAAGAACATGTGAGCAAAAGGCCAGCAAAAGGCCAGGAACCGTAAAAA
GGCCGCGTTGCTGGCGTTTTTCCATAGGCTCCGCCCCCCTGACGAGCATCACAAAAATCGACGCTCAAGT
CAGAGGTGGCGAAACCCGACAGGACTATAAAGATACCAGGCGTTTCCCCCTGGAAGCTCCCTCGTGCGCT
CTCCTGTTCCGACCCTGCCGCTTACCGGATACCTGTCCGCCTTTCTCCCTTCGGGAAGCGTGGCGCTTTC
TCATAGCTCACGCTGTAGGTATCTCAGTTCGGTGTAGGTCGTTCGCTCCAAGCTGGGCTGTGTGCACGAA
CCCCCCGTTCAGCCCGACCGCTGCGCCTTATCCGGTAACTATCGTCTTGAGTCCAACCCGGTAAGACACG
ACTTATCGCCACTGGCAGCAGCCACTGGTAACAGGATTAGCAGAGCGAGGTATGTAGGCGGTGCTACAGA
GTTCTTGAAGTGGTGGCCTAACTACGGCTACACTAGAAGAACAGTATTTGGTATCTGCGCTCTGCTGAAG
CCAGTTACCTTCGGAAAAAGAGTTGGTAGCTCTTGATCCGGCAAACAAACCACCGCTGGTAGCGGTGGTT
TTTTTGTTTGCAAGCAGCAGATTACGCGCAGAAAAAAAGGATCTCAAGAAGATCCTTTGATCTTTTCTAC
GGGGTCTGACGCTCAGTGGAACGAAAACTCACGTTAAGGGATTTTGGTCATGAGATTATCAAAAAGGATC
TTCACCTAGATCCTTTTAAATTAAAAATGAAGTTTTAAATCAATCTAAAGTATATATGAGTAAACTTGGT
CTGACAGTTACCAATGCTTAATCAGTGAGGCACCTATCTCAGCGATCTGTCTATTTCGTTCATCCATAGT
TGCCTGACTCCCCGTCGTGTAGATAACTACGATACGGGAGGGCTTACCATCTGGCCCCAGTGCTGCAATG
ATACCGCGAGACCCACGCTCACCGGCTCCAGATTTATCAGCAATAAACCAGCCAGCCGGAAGGGCCGAGC
GCAGAAGTGGTCCTGCAACTTTATCCGCCTCCATCCAGTCTATTAATTGTTGCCGGGAAGCTAGAGTAAG
TAGTTCGCCAGTTAATAGTTTGCGCAACGTTGTTGCCATTGCTACAGGCATCGTGGTGTCACGCTCGTCG
TTTGGTATGGCTTCATTCAGCTCCGGTTCCCAACGATCAAGGCGAGTTACATGATCCCCCATGTTGTGCA
AAAAAGCGGTTAGCTCCTTCGGTCCTCCGATCGTTGTCAGAAGTAAGTTGGCCGCAGTGTTATCACTCAT
GGTTATGGCAGCACTGCATAATTCTCTTACTGTCATGCCATCCGTAAGATGCTTTTCTGTGACTGGTGAG
TACTCAACCAAGTCATTCTGAGAATAGTGTATGCGGCGACCGAGTTGCTCTTGCCCGGCGTCAATACGGG
ATAATACCGCGCCACATAGCAGAACTTTAAAAGTGCTCATCATTGGAAAACGTTCTTCGGGGCGAAAACT
CTCAAGGATCTTACCGCTGTTGAGATCCAGTTCGATGTAACCCACTCGTGCACCCAACTGATCTTCAGCA
TCTTTTACTTTCACCAGCGTTTCTGGGTGAGCAAAAACAGGAAGGCAAAATGCCGCAAAAAAGGGAATAA
GGGCGACACGGAAATGTTGAATACTCATACTCTTCCTTTTTCAATATTATTGAAGCATTTATCAGGGTTA
TTGTCTCATGAGCGGATACATATTTGAATGTATTTAGAAAAATAAACAAATAGGGGTTCCGCGCACATTT
CCCCGAAAAGTGCCACCTGACGTCGACGGATCGGGAGATCTCCCGATCCCCTATGGTGCACTCTCAGTAC
AATCTGCTCTGATGCCGCATAGTTAAGCCAGTATCTGCTCCCTGCTTGTGTGTTGGAGGTCGCTGAGTAG
TGCGCGAGCAAAATTTAAGCTACAACAAGGCAAGGCTTGACCGACAATTGCATGAAGAATCTGCTTAGGG
TTA
