>Addgene plasmid #135367 | nSaCas9 D126 miniABEMax V82G | depositor partial sequence | sequence record 261043 | insert: nSaCas9 (D10A) with intradomain insertion of miniABEMax (evolved ecTadA [V82G]) at position E126
ATGAAGCGAAATTACATTCTGGGGCTGGCCATTGGCATTACATCAGTGGGCTATGGCATCATTGACTACG
AGACAAGGGACGTGATCGACGCCGGCGTGAGACTGTTCAAGGAGGCCAACGTGGAGAACAATGAGGGCCG
GAGATCCAAGAGGGGAGCAAGGCGCCTGAAGCGGAGAAGGCGCCACAGAATCCAGAGAGTGAAGAAGCTG
CTGTTCGATTACAACCTGCTGACCGACCACTCCGAGCTGTCTGGCATCAATCCTTATGAGGCCAGAGTGA
AGGGCCTGTCCCAGAAGCTGTCTGAGGAGGAGTTTAGCGCCGCCCTGCTGCACCTGGCAAAGAGGAGAGG
CGTGCACAACGTGAATGAGGTGGAGGAGCCGAAGAAGAAACGTAAGGTGGGTAGCAGCGGTAGCCCGAAA
AAGAAGCGCAAAGTGGGCAGCGACGCGCTGGACGATTTCGATCTGGACATGCTGGGCAGCGATGCGCTGG
ATGATTTCGGCGGTGGCAGCTCTGAGGTGGAGTTTTCCCACGAGTACTGGATGAGACATGCCCTGACCCT
GGCCAAGAGGGCACGCGATGAGAGGGAGGTGCCTGTGGGAGCCGTGCTGGTGCTGAACAATAGAGTGATC
GGCGAGGGCTGGAACAGAGCCATCGGCCTGCACGACCCAACAGCCCATGCCGAAATTATGGCCCTGAGAC
AGGGCGGCCTGGTCATGCAGAACTACAGACTGATTGACGCCACCCTGTACGGCACATTCGAGCCTTGCGT
GATGTGCGCCGGCGCCATGATCCACTCTAGGATCGGCCGCGTGGTGTTTGGCGTGAGGAACGCAAAAACC
GGCGCCGCAGGCTCCCTGATGGACGTGCTGCACTACCCCGGCATGAATCACCGCGTCGAAATTACCGAGG
GAATCCTGGCAGATGAATGTGCCGCCCTGCTGTGCTATTTCTTTCGGATGCCTAGACAGGTGTTCAATGC
TCAGAAGAAGGCCCAGAGCTCCACCGACGGCGGTAGCGGCGGTAGCGGTGGTAGCGGCGGCAGCGGTGGT
AGCGGTGGCAGCGGTGGTGAGGACACCGGCAACGAGCTGTCCACAAAGGAGCAGATCAGCCGCAATTCCA
AGGCCCTGGAGGAGAAGTATGTGGCCGAGCTGCAGCTGGAGCGGCTGAAGAAGGATGGCGAGGTGAGGGG
CTCCATCAATCGCTTCAAGACCTCTGACTACGTGAAGGAGGCCAAGCAGCTGCTGAAGGTGCAGAAGGCC
TACCACCAGCTGGATCAGTCCTTTATCGATACATATATCGACCTGCTGGAGACAAGGCGCACATACTATG
AGGGACCAGGAGAGGGCTCTCCCTTCGGCTGGAAGGACATCAAGGAGTGGTACGAGATGCTGATGGGCCA
CTGCACCTATTTTCCAGAGGAGCTGAGAAGCGTGAAGTACGCCTATAACGCCGATCTGTACAACGCCCTG
AATGACCTGAACAACCTGGTCATCACCAGGGATGAGAACGAGAAGCTGGAGTACTATGAGAAGTTCCAGA
TCATCGAGAACGTGTTCAAGCAGAAGAAGAAGCCTACACTGAAGCAGATCGCCAAGGAGATCCTGGTGAA
CGAGGAGGACATCAAGGGCTACCGCGTGACCTCCACAGGCAAGCCAGAGTTCACCAATCTGAAGGTGTAT
CACGATATCAAGGACATCACAGCCCGGAAGGAGATCATCGAGAACGCCGAGCTGCTGGATCAGATCGCCA
AGATCCTGACCATCTATCAGAGCTCCGAGGACATCCAGGAGGAGCTGACCAACCTGAATAGCGAGCTGAC
ACAGGAGGAGATCGAGCAGATCAGCAATCTGAAGGGCTACACCGGCACACACAACCTGAGCCTGAAGGCC
ATCAATCTGATCCTGGATGAGCTGTGGCACACAAACGACAATCAGATCGCCATCTTTAACCGGCTGAAGC
TGGTGCCAAAGAAGGTGGACCTGTCCCAGCAGAAGGAGATCCCAACCACACTGGTGGACGATTTCATCCT
GTCTCCCGTGGTGAAGCGGAGCTTCATCCAGAGCATCAAAGTGATCAACGCCATCATCAAGAAGTACGGC
CTGCCCAATGATATCATCATCGAGCTGGCCAGGGAGAAGAACTCCAAGGACGCCCAGAAGATGATCAATG
AGATGCAGAAGAGGAACCGCCAGACCAATGAGCGGATCGAGGAGATCATCAGAACCACAGGCAAGGAGAA
CGCCAAGTACCTGATCGAGAAGATCAAGCTGCACGATATGCAGGAGGGCAAGTGTCTGTATTCTCTGGAG
GCCATCCCTCTGGAGGACCTGCTGAACAATCCATTCAACTACGAGGTGGATCACATCATCCCCCGGAGCG
TGAGCTTCGACAATTCTTTTAACAATAAGGTGCTGGTGAAGCAGGAGGAGAACAGCAAGAAGGGCAATAG
GACCCCTTTCCAGTACCTGTCTAGCTCCGATTCTAAGATCAGCTACGAGACATTCAAGAAGCACATCCTG
AATCTGGCCAAGGGCAAGGGCCGCATCAGCAAGACCAAGAAGGAGTACCTGCTGGAGGAGCGGGACATCA
ACAGATTCTCCGTGCAGAAGGACTTCATCAACCGGAATCTGGTGGACACCAGATACGCCACACGCGGCCT
GATGAATCTGCTGCGGTCTTATTTCAGAGTGAACAATCTGGATGTGAAGGTGAAGAGCATCAACGGCGGC
TTCACCTCCTTTCTGCGGAGAAAGTGGAAGTTTAAGAAGGAGCGCAACAAGGGCTATAAGCACCACGCCG
AGGATGCCCTGATCATCGCCAATGCCGACTTCATCTTTAAGGAGTGGAAGAAGCTGGACAAGGCCAAGAA
AGTGATGGAGAACCAGATGTTCGAGGAGAAGCAGGCCGAGAGCATGCCCGAGATCGAGACAGAGCAGGAG
TACAAGGAGATTTTCATCACACCTCACCAGATCAAGCACATCAAGGACTTCAAGGACTACAAGTATTCTC
ACAGGGTGGATAAGAAGCCCAACCGCGAGCTGATCAATGACACCCTGTATAGCACACGGAAGGACGATAA
GGGCAATACCCTGATCGTGAACAATCTGAACGGCCTGTACGACAAGGATAATGACAAGCTGAAGAAGCTG
ATCAACAAGTCTCCCGAGAAGCTGCTGATGTACCACCACGATCCTCAGACATATCAGAAGCTGAAGCTGA
TCATGGAGCAGTACGGCGACGAGAAGAACCCACTGTATAAGTACTATGAGGAGACAGGCAACTACCTGAC
AAAGTATAGCAAGAAGGATAATGGCCCCGTGATCAAGAAGATCAAGTACTATGGCAACAAGCTGAATGCC
CACCTGGACATCACCGACGATTACCCTAACTCTCGCAATAAGGTGGTGAAGCTGAGCCTGAAGCCATACC
GGTTCGACGTGTACCTGGACAACGGCGTGTATAAGTTTGTGACAGTGAAGAATCTGGATGTGATCAAGAA
GGAGAACTACTATGAGGTGAACAGCAAGTGCTACGAGGAGGCCAAGAAGCTGAAGAAGATCAGCAACCAG
GCCGAGTTCATCGCCTCTTTTTACAACAATGACCTGATCAAGATCAATGGCGAGCTGTATAGAGTGATCG
GCGTGAACAATGATCTGCTGAACAGAATCGAAGTGAATATGATCGACATCACCTACAGGGAGTATCTGGA
GAACATGAATGATAAGAGGCCCCCTCGCATCATCAAGACCATCGCCTCTAAGACACAGAGCATCAAGAAG
TACAGCACAGACATCCTGGGGAACCTGTATGAAGTCAAGAGCAAGAAACATCCTCAGATTATCAAGAAAG
GCTCTGGTGGTTCTAAGCGACCTGCCGCCACAAAGAAGGCTGGACAGGCTAAGAAGAAGAAAGATTACAA
AGACGATGACGATAAGGGATCCGGCGCAACAAACTTCTCTCTGCTGAAACAAGCCGGAGATGTCGAAGAG
AATCCTGGACCGATGGCCAAGCCTTTGTCTCAAGAAGAATCCACCCTCATTGAAAGAGCAACGGCTACAA
TCAACAGCATCCCCATCTCTGAAGACTACAGCGTCGCCAGCGCAGCTCTCTCTAGCGACGGCCGCATCTT
CACTGGTGTCAATGTATATCATTTTACTGGGGGACCTTGTGCAGAACTCGTGGTGCTGGGCACTGCTGCT
GCTGCGGCAGCTGGCAACCTGACTTGTATCGTCGCGATCGGAAATGAGAACAGGGGCATCTTGAGCCCCT
GCGGACGGTGCCGACAGGTGCTTCTCGATCTGCATCCTGGGATCAAAGCCATAGTGAAGGACAGTGATGG
ACAGCCGACGGCAGTTGGGATTCGTGAATTGCTGCCCTCTGGTTATGTGTGGGAGGGCTAA
